>Addgene plasmid #27703 | CAV1-HA | depositor full sequence | sequence record 13007 | Author sequence
TAGTTATTAATAGTAATCAATTACGGGGTCATTAGTTCATAGCCCATATATGGAGTTCCGCGTTACATAA
CTTACGGTAAATGGCCCGCCTGGCTGACCGCCCAACGACCCCCGCCCATTGACGTCAATAATGACGTATG
TTCCCATAGTAACGCCAATAGGGACTTTCCATTGACGTCAATGGGTGGAGTATTTACGGTAAACTGCCCA
CTTGGCAGTACATCAAGTGTATCATATGCCAAGTACGCCCCCTATTGACGTCAATGACGGTAAATGGCCC
GCCTGGCATTATGCCCAGTACATGACCTTATGGGACTTTCCTACTTGGCAGTACATCTACGTATTAGTCA
TCGCTATTACCATGGTGATGCGGTTTTGGCAGTACATCAATGGGCGTGGATAGCGGTTTGACTCACGGGG
ATTTCCAAGTCTCCACCCCATTGACGTCAATGGGAGTTTGTTTTGGCACCAAAATCAACGGGACTTTCCA
AAATGTCGTAACAACTCCGCCCCATTGACGCAAATGGGCGGTAGGCGTGTACGGTGGGAGGTCTATATAA
GCAGAGCTGGTTTAGTGAACCGTCAGATCCGCTAGCGCTACCGGACTCAGATCTCGAGCTCAAGCTTCGA
ATTCGGCACGAGCTTCACCCAGCCACCGGCCAGCATGTCTGGGGGCAAATACGTAGACTCCGAGGGGCAC
CTCTACACCGTTCCCATCCGGGAGCAGGGCAACATCTACAAGCCCAACAACAAGGCCATGGCGGAGGAGA
TGAGCGAGAAGCAGGTGTACGACGCGCACACCAAGGAAATCGACCTGGTCAACCGCGACCCCAAGCATCT
CAACGACGACGTGGTCAAGATTGATTTTGAAGATGTGATTGCAGAACCAGAAGGAACACACAGTTTTGAT
GGCATCTGGAAGGCCAGCTTCACCACCTTCACTGTGACAAAATACTGGTTTTACCGCTTGCTGTCTGCCC
TCTTTGGCATCCCAATGGCACTCATATGGGGCATTTACTTTGCCATTCTTTCTTTCCTGCACATCTGGGC
AGTTGTGCCGTGCATTAAGAGTTTCCTGATTGAGATTCAGTGCATCAGCCGTGTCTATTCCATCTACGTC
CACACCTTCTGTGACCCGTTCTTTGAGGCTGTTGGCAAAATATTCAGCAATATCCGCATCAACATGCAGA
AAGAAACATACCCATACGACGTCCCAGACTACGCTAGCTAGCGGCCGCGACTCTAGATCATAATCAGCCA
TACCACATTTGTAGAGGTTTTACTTGCTTTAAAAAACCTCCCACACCTCCCCCTGAACCTGAAACATAAA
ATGAATGCAATTGTTGTTGTTAACTTGTTTATTGCAGCTTATAATGGTTACAAATAAAGCAATAGCATCA
CAAATTTCACAAATAAAGCATTTTTTTCACTGCATTCTAGTTGTGGTTTGTCCAAACTCATCAATGTATC
TTAAGGCGTAAATTGTAAGCGTTAATATTTTGTTAAAATTCGCGTTAAATTTTTGTTAAATCAGCTCATT
TTTTAACCAATAGGCCGAAATCGGCAAAATCCCTTATAAATCAAAAGAATAGACCGAGATAGGGT
[37 nt withheld, positions 1606-1642]
AAAGAACGTGGACTCCAACGTCAAAGG
[49 nt withheld, positions 1670-1718]
T
[91 nt withheld, positions 1720-1810]
G
[124 nt withheld, positions 1812-1935]
CAGGTGGCACTTTTCGGGGAAATGTGCGCGGAACCCCTATTTGTTTATTTTTCTAAATACATTCAAATAT
GTATCCGCTCATGAGACAATAACCCTGATAAATGCTTCAATAATATTGAAAAAGGAAGAGTCCTGAGGCG
GAAAGAACCAGCTGTGGAATGTGTGTCAGTTAGGGTGTGGAAAGTCCCCAGGCTCCCCAGCAGGCAGAAG
TATGCAAAGCATGCATCTCAATTAGTCAGCAACCAGGTGTGGAAAGTCCCCAGGCTCCCCAGCAGGCAGA
AGTATGCAAAGCATGCATCTCAATTAGTCAGCAACCATAGTCCCGCCCCTAACTCCGCCCATCCCGCCCC
TAACTCCGCCCAGTTCCGCCCATTCTCCGCCCCATGGCTGACTAATTTTTTTTATTTATGCAGAGGCCGA
GGCCGCCTCGGCCTCTGAGCTATTCCAGAAGTAGTGAGGAGGCTTTTTTGGAGGCCTAGGCTTTTGCAAA
GATCGATCAAGAGACAGGATGAGGATCGTTTCGCATGATTGAACAAGATGGATTGCACGCAGGTTCTCCG
GCCGCTTGGGTGGAGAGGCTATTCGGCTATGACTGGGCACAACAGACAATCGGCTGCTCTGATGCCGCCG
TGTTCCGGCTGTCAGCGCAGGGGCGCCCGGTTCTTTTTGTCAAGACCGACCTGTCCGGTGCCCTGAATGA
ACTGCAAGACGAGGCAGCGCGGCTATCGTGGCTGGCCACGACGGGCGTTCCTTGCGCAGCTGTGCTCGAC
GTTGTCACTGAAGCGGGAAGGGACTGGCTGCTATTGGGCGAAGTGCCGGGGCAGGATCTCCTGTCATCTC
ACCTTGCTCCTGCCGAGAAAGTATCCATCATGGCTGATGCAATGCGGCGGCTGCATACGCTTGATCCGGC
TACCTGCCCATTCGACCACCAAGCGAAACATCGCATCGAGCGAGCACGTACTCGGATGGAAGCCGGTCTT
GTCGATCAGGATGATCTGGACGAAGAGCATCAGGGGCTCGCGCCAGCCGAACTGTTCGCCAGGCTCAAGG
CGAGCATGCCCGACGGCGAGGATCTCGTCGTGACCCATGGCGATGCCTGCTTGCCGAATATCATGGTGGA
AAATGGCCGCTTTTCTGGATTCATCGACTGTGGCCGGCTGGGTGTGGCGGACCGCTATCAGGACATAGCG
TTGGCTACCCGTGATATTGCTGAAGAGCTTGGCGGCGAATGGGCTGACCGCTTCCTCGTGCTTTACGGTA
TCGCCGCTCCCGATTCGCAGCGCATCGCCTTCTATCGCCTTCTTGACGAGTTCTTCTGAGCGGGACTCTG
GGGTTCGAAATGACCGACCAAGCGACGCCCAACCTGCCATCACGAGATTTCGATTCCACCGCCGCCTTCT
ATGAAAGGTTGGGCTTCGGAATCGTTTTCCGGGACGCCGGCTGGATGATCCTCCAGCGCGGGGATCTCAT
GCTGGAGTTCTTCGCCCACCCTAGGGGGAGGCTAACTGAAACACGGAAGGAGACAATACCGGAAGGAACC
CGCGCTATGACGGCAATAAAAAGACAGAATAAAACGCACGGTGTTGGGTCGTTTGTTCATAAACGCGGGG
TTCGGTCCCAGGGCTGGCACTCTGTCGATACCCCACCGAGACCCCATTGGGGCCAATACGCCCGCGTTTC
TTCCTTTTCCCCACCCCACCCCCCAAGTTCGGGTGAAGGCCCAGGGCTCGCAGCCAACGTCGGGGCGGCA
GGCCCTGCCATAGCCTCAGGTTACTCATATATACTTTAGATTGATTTAAAACTTCATTTTTAATTTAAAA
GGATCTAGGTGAAGATCCTTTTTGATAATCTCATGACCAAAATCCCTTAACGTGAGTTTTCGTTCCACTG
AGCGTCAGACCCCGTAGAAAAGATCAAAGGATCTTCTTGAGATCCTTTTTTTCTGCGCGTAATCTGCTGC
TTGCAAACAAAAAAACCACCGCTACCAGCGGTGGTTTGTTTGCCGGATCAAGAGCTACCAACTCTTTTTC
CGAAGGTAACTGGCTTCAGCAGAGCGCAGATACCAAATACTGTCCTTCTAGTGTAGCCGTAGTTAGGCCA
CCACTTCAAGAACTCTGTAGCACCGCCTACATACCTCGCTCTGCTAATCCTGTTACCAGTGGCTGCTGCC
AGTGGCGATAAGTCGTGTCTTACCGGGTTGGACTCAAGACGATAGTTACCGGATAAGGCGCAGCGGTCGG
GCTGAACGGGGGGTTCGTGCACACAGCCCAGCTTGGAGCGAACGACCTACACCGAACTGAGATACCTACA
GCGTGAGCTATGAGAAAGCGCCACGCTTCCCGAAGGGAGAAAGGCGGACAGGTATCCGGTAAGCGGCAGG
GTCGGAACAGGAGAGCGCACGAGGGAGCTTCCAGGGGGAAACGCCTGGTATCTTTATAGTCCTGTCGGGT
TTCGCCACCTCTGACTTGAGCGTCGATTTTTGTGATGCTCGTCAGGGGGGCGGAGCCTATGGAAAAACGC
CAGCAACGCGGCCTTTTTACGGTTCCTGGCCTTTTGCTGGCCTTTTGCTCACATGTTCTTTCCTGCGTTA
TCCCCTGATTCTGTGGATAACCGTATTACCGCCATGCAT
Features (pLannotate 1.2.2; 14 found; start..end, strand, type, name):
     61..364     +  enhancer       CMV enhancer: human cytomegalovirus immediate early enhancer
    365..568     +  promoter       CMV promoter: human cytomegalovirus (CMV) immediate early promoter
    591..634     +  misc_feature   MCS (fragment): multiple cloning site
    665..1198    +  CDS            CAV1: CAV1_CANLF - Also known as CAV. Experimental evidence at protein level: Swiss-Prot protein existence level 1. May act as a scaffolding protein within caveolar membranes. Forms a stable heterooligomeric complex with CAV2 that targets to lipid rafts and drives caveolae formation. Mediates the recruitment of CAVIN proteins (CAVIN1/2/3/4) to the caveolae (By similarity). Interacts directly with G-protein alpha subunits and can functionally regulate their activity (By similarity). Involved in the costimulatory signal essential for T-cell receptor (TCR)-mediated T-cell activation. Its binding to DPP
   1246..1329    +  CDS            large T antigen (fragment): large T antigen from SV40 (simian virus 40)
   1352..1473    +  polyA_signal   SV40 poly(A) signal: SV40 polyadenylation signal
   1507..1935    -  rep_origin     f1 ori (sequence partly withheld): f1 bacteriophage origin of replication; arrow indicates direction of (+) strand synthesis
   1962..2066    +  promoter       AmpR promoter: bla
   2068..2425    +  promoter       SV40 promoter: SV40 enhancer and early promoter
   2460..3254    +  CDS            NeoR/KanR: aminoglycoside phosphotransferase from Tn5; aph(3')-II (or nptII); confers resistance to neomycin, kanamycin, and G418 (Geneticin®)
   3275..3427    +  CDS            ble (fragment): BLE_KLEPN - Experimental evidence at protein level: Swiss-Prot protein existence level 1. Binding protein with a strong affinity to the bleomycin family of antibiotics. Binds to CL990; an antimitotic-antibiotic compound. From Klebsiella pneumoniae.
   3486..3533    +  polyA_signal   HSV TK poly(A) signal: herpes simplex virus thymidine kinase polyadenylation signal (Cole and Stacy, 1985)
   3624..3640    -  polyA_signal   bGH poly(A) signal (fragment): bovine growth hormone polyadenylation signal
   3862..4450    +  rep_origin     ori: high-copy-number ColE1/pMB1/pBR322/pUC origin of replication
