[The description below was written by a language model from this plasmid's Addgene catalogue record and pLannotate feature annotations shown in this document.]
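Description:
CAV1-HA is a mammalian expression plasmid built on the Clontech pEGFP-N1 backbone that drives expression of dog (Canis lupus familiaris) caveolin-1 carrying a C-terminal HA epitope tag. The roughly 600 bp insert was cloned between EcoRI and NotI sites, both of which are retained. The recorded backbone size and the absence of any EGFP feature in the annotation suggest that this cloning removed the EGFP coding region of the parent vector, so the product would be HA-tagged rather than fluorescent. Transcription comes from the human cytomegalovirus immediate early enhancer and promoter upstream of the remaining multiple cloning site, and the transcript is terminated by the SV40 polyadenylation signal. The HA tag is not annotated as a separate feature in the table, but the catalogue entry places it at the C terminus of the insert. The short "large T antigen", "ble" and "bGH poly(A)" fragments called by the annotation software look like incidental matches to backbone sequence rather than functional elements.

The plasmid is propagated in E. coli from a high-copy ColE1/pUC-type origin and also carries an f1 origin for single-stranded DNA production. A single Tn5 aminoglycoside phosphotransferase gene (NeoR/KanR) serves both hosts. A bacterial promoter gives kanamycin resistance in E. coli, while the SV40 enhancer/early promoter and the HSV TK polyadenylation signal allow G418 selection of stably transfected mammalian cells.

Caveolin-1 is the core scaffolding protein of caveolae, which oligomerises, associates with CAV2 and recruits cavin proteins. The associated publication concerns the stepwise assembly of caveolin and cavin complexes during caveolar biogenesis. This fits use of the plasmid for transient or stable expression of an epitope-tagged caveolin-1 that can be detected or immunoprecipitated with anti-HA antibodies.
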