Addgene plasmid #27703: CAV1-HA
Depositing lab: Ari Helenius. Publication: Biogenesis of caveolae: stepwise assembly of large caveolin and cavin complexes. Hayer A, Stoeber M, Bissig C, Helenius A. Traffic. 2010 Mar . 11(3):361-82. 10.1111/j.1600-0854.2009.01023.x PubMed 20070607.
Backbone
  Vector backbone: pEGFP-N1
  Backbone manufacturer: Clontech
  Backbone size w/o insert (bp): 3961
  Vector type: Mammalian Expression
  Selectable markers: Neomycin (select with G418)
Growth in bacteria
  Bacterial resistance: Kanamycin, 50 μg/mL
  Growth temperature: 37°C
  Growth strain: DH5alpha
  Copy number: High Copy
Gene/Insert
  Gene/Insert name: caveolin-1 (alt name: CAV1, cav-1)
  Species: Canis lupus familiaris
  Insert size (bp): 603
  GenBank ID: NM_001003296
  Entrez Gene: CAV1
  Tag / fusion protein: HA (C terminal on insert)
  Cloning method: Restriction Enzyme; 5′ cloning site EcoRI (not destroyed); 3′ cloning site NotI (not destroyed)
  Sequencing primers: 5′ CMV Forward
Terms and licenses: Academic/Nonprofit Terms; Industry Terms: Not Available to Industry
How to cite: CAV1-HA was a gift from Ari Helenius (Addgene plasmid # 27703 ; http://n2t.net/addgene:27703 ; RRID:Addgene_27703)
