>Addgene plasmid #27703 | CAV1-HA | addgene partial sequence | sequence record 35910 | SV40pA-R 5'-GAAATTTGTGATGCTATTGC-3'
CTGCATAACAGTTAACAACAACAATTGCATTCATTTTATGTTTCAGGTTCAGGGGGAGGTGTGGGAGGTT
TTTTAAAGCAAGTAAAACCTCTACAAATGTGGTATGGCTGATTATGATCTAGAGTCGCGGCCGCTAGCTA
GCGTAGTCTGGGACGTCGTATGGGTATGTTTCTTTCTGCATGTTGATGCGGATATTGCTGAATATTTTGC
CAACAGCCTCAAAGAACGGGTCACAGAAGGTGTGGACGTAGATGGAATAGACACGGCTGATGCACTGAAT
CTCAATCAGGAAACTCTTAATGCACGGCACAACTGCCCAGATGTGCAGGAAAGAAAGAATGGCAAAGTAA
ATGCCCCATATGAGTGCCATTGGGATGCCAAAGAGGGCAGACAGCAAGCGGTAAAACCAGTATTTTGTCA
CAGTGAAGGTGGTGAAGCTGGCCTTCCAGATGCCATCAAAACTGTGTGTTCCTTCTGGTTCTGCAATCAC
ATCTTCAAAATCAATCTTGACCACGTCGTCGTTGAGATGCTTGGGGTCGCGGTTGACCAGGTCGATTTCC
TTGGTGTGCGCGTCGTACACCTGCTTCTCGCTCATCTCCTCCGCCATGGCCTTGTTGTTGGGCTTGTAGA
TGTTGCCCTGCTCCCGGATGGGAACGGTGTAGAGGTGCCCCTCGGAGTCTACGTATTTGCCCCCAGACAT
GCTGGCCGGTGGCTGGGTGAAGCTCGTGCCGAATTCGAAGCTTGAGCTCGAGATCTGAGTCCGGTAGCGC
TAGCGGATCTGACGGTTCACTAAACCAGCTCTGCTTATATAGACCTCCCACCGTACACGCCTACCGCCCA
TTTGCGTCAATGGGGCGGAGTTGTTAC
